Addgene plasmid #174890: pAS_8xMmaPylT_EF1_FLAG-MmaPylRS
Purpose: Mma PylRS expression for amber suppression in mammalian cells; transient or piggy bac mediated integration
Depositing lab: Simon Elsaesser. Depositing organization: Karolinska Institutet. Publication: Engineered Human Induced Pluripotent Cells Enable Genetic Code Expansion in Brain Organoids. van Husen LS, Katsori AM, Meineke B, Tjernberg LO, Schedin-Weiss S, Elsasser SJ. Chembiochem. 2021 Aug 25. doi: 10.1002/cbic.202100399. PubMed 34431592.
Backbone
  Vector backbone: pAS
  Backbone manufacturer: Addgene #140008 based on PB510B-1 (System Bioscience)
  Vector type: Mammalian Expression
  Selectable markers: Puromycin
Growth in bacteria
  Bacterial resistance: Ampicillin, 100 μg/mL
  Growth temperature: 37°C
  Growth strain: NEB Stable
  Copy number: High Copy
Gene/Insert
  Gene/Insert name: Mma PylRS
  Species: Methanosarcina mazei
  Insert size (bp): 1392
  Mutation: U25C PylT
  Entrez Gene: pylS (a.k.a. MSMAC_RS17105, MSMAC_3241)
  Promoter: EF1
  Tag / fusion protein: FLAG (N terminal on insert)
  Cloning method: Restriction Enzyme; 5′ cloning site unknown (unknown if destroyed)
Terms and licenses: Academic/Nonprofit Terms; Industry Terms: Not Available to Industry
How to cite: pAS_8xMmaPylT_EF1_FLAG-MmaPylRS was a gift from Simon Elsaesser (Addgene plasmid # 174890 ; http://n2t.net/addgene:174890 ; RRID:Addgene_174890)
