[The description below was written by a language model from this plasmid's Addgene catalogue record and pLannotate feature annotations shown in this document.]
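Description:
pAS_8xMmaPylT_EF1_FLAG-MmaPylRS is a mammalian expression plasmid for genetic code expansion by amber (UAG) suppression. It supplies both halves of the Methanosarcina mazei pyrrolysyl system: the synthetase PylRS and its cognate tRNA, PylT. The pAS backbone derives from a piggyBac transposon vector (PB510B-1 lineage), so the plasmid can be used for transient transfection or, with a piggyBac transposase supplied separately, for stable genomic integration. The automated feature table does not annotate the transposon terminal repeats. In E. coli the plasmid is maintained through a high-copy ColE1/pUC-type origin and ampicillin resistance. An f1 origin and lacZα/lac promoter remnants are also present as cloning-vector carryover. The short hits to phage lambda portal protein and the G-CSF destabilising element are probably annotation artefacts or backbone filler rather than functional parts.

The protein cassette is driven by an EF-1α core promoter joined to a truncated HTLV-1 5' LTR segment, a common hybrid arrangement that boosts expression. It encodes PylRS (pylS) with an N-terminal FLAG tag for detection. An EMCV IRES and the puromycin N-acetyltransferase gene follow on the same transcript, so puromycin selection enriches for cells that express the synthetase. A WPRE fragment and an SV40 polyadenylation signal close the unit.

Upstream and in the opposite orientation is the tRNA array, named as eight copies of PylT carrying the U25C mutation. The annotation detects only four human U6 Pol III promoters and three tRNA features, so the remaining repeats and any other promoters driving them are not resolved in the table. When co-expressed with a gene carrying an in-frame amber codon, the pair directs incorporation of noncanonical amino acids. The associated work applied it in human induced pluripotent stem cells and brain organoids.
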