Features (pLannotate 1.2.2; 27 found; start..end, strand, type, name):
      1..105     -  promoter       AmpR promoter: bla
    158..586     -  rep_origin     f1 ori (sequence partly withheld): f1 bacteriophage origin of replication; arrow indicates direction of (+) strand synthesis
    591..746     -  CDS            lacZα (fragment): LacZα fragment of β-galactosidase; lacZ fragment
    748..867     +  CDS            B (fragment): PORTL_LAMBD - Experimental evidence at protein level: Swiss-Prot protein existence level 1. Forms the portal vertex of the capsid (PubMed:6228056, PubMed:6232391). This portal plays critical roles in head assembly, genome packaging, neck/tail attachment, and genome ejection (Probable). The portal protein multimerizes as a single ring-shaped homododecamer arranged around a central channel (PubMed:6232391). Binds to the terminase subunits to form the packaging machine (PubMed:7799432). From Escherichia phage lambda (Bacteriophage lambda).
   1456..1696    -  promoter       U6 promoter: RNA polymerase III promoter for human U6 snRNA
   1806..2046    -  promoter       U6 promoter: RNA polymerase III promoter for human U6 snRNA
   2156..2396    -  promoter       U6 promoter: RNA polymerase III promoter for human U6 snRNA
   2506..2746    -  promoter       U6 promoter: RNA polymerase III promoter for human U6 snRNA
   3108..3176    -  ncRNA          tRNA: Accession: RF00005 - tRNA
   3437..3505    -  ncRNA          tRNA: Accession: RF00005 - tRNA
   3766..3834    -  ncRNA          tRNA: Accession: RF00005 - tRNA
   4116..4327    +  promoter       EF-1α core promoter: core promoter for human elongation factor EF-1α
   4340..4608    +  LTR            5' LTR (truncated): truncated 5' long terminal repeat (LTR) from human T-cell leukemia virus (HTLV) type 1
   4667..4693    +  CDS            5xFLAG (fragment): five tandem FLAG® epitope tags
   4694..6055    +  CDS            pylS: PYLS_METMA - Experimental evidence at protein level: Swiss-Prot protein existence level 1. Catalyzes the attachment of pyrrolysine to tRNA(Pyl). Pyrrolysine is a lysine derivative encoded by the termination codon UAG. From Methanosarcina mazei (strain ATCC BAA-159 / DSM 3647 / Goe1 / Go1 / JCM 11833 / OCM 88) (Methanosarcina frisia).
   6188..6650    +  misc_feature   IRES: internal ribosome entry site (IRES) of the encephalomyocarditis virus (EMCV)
   6676..7273    +  CDS            PuroR (fragment): puromycin N-acetyltransferase; pac from Streptomyces; confers resistance to puromycin
   7282..7388    +  misc_feature   WPRE (fragment): woodchuck hepatitis virus posttranscriptional regulatory element
   7397..7518    +  polyA_signal   SV40 poly(A) signal: SV40 polyadenylation signal
   7536..7628    +  ncRNA          G-CSF SLDE: Accession: RF00183 - G-CSF factor stem-loop destabilising element (SLDE)
   8325..8792    +  CDS            B (fragment): PORTL_LAMBD - Experimental evidence at protein level: Swiss-Prot protein existence level 1. Forms the portal vertex of the capsid (PubMed:6228056, PubMed:6232391). This portal plays critical roles in head assembly, genome packaging, neck/tail attachment, and genome ejection (Probable). The portal protein multimerizes as a single ring-shaped homododecamer arranged around a central channel (PubMed:6232391). Binds to the terminase subunits to form the packaging machine (PubMed:7799432). From Escherichia phage lambda (Bacteriophage lambda).
   8828..8850    -  protein_bind   lac operator (fragment): The lac repressor binds to the lac operator to inhibit transcription in E. coli. This inhibition can be relieved by adding lactose or isopropyl-β-D-thiogalactopyranoside (IPTG). lac repressor encoded by lacI
   8854..8884    -  promoter       lac promoter: promoter for the E. coli lac operon
   8899..8920    -  protein_bind   CAP binding site: CAP binding activates transcription in the presence of cAMP. E. coli catabolite activator protein
   8933..9025    -  CDS            lacI (fragment): lac repressor; lacI; The lac repressor binds to the lac operator to inhibit transcription in E. coli. This inhibition can be relieved by adding lactose or isopropyl-β-D-thiogalactopyranoside (IPTG).
   9208..9796    -  rep_origin     ori: high-copy-number ColE1/pMB1/pBR322/pUC origin of replication
   9967..10827   -  CDS            AmpR: β-lactamase; bla; confers resistance to ampicillin, carbenicillin, and related antibiotics
>Addgene plasmid #174890 | pAS_8xMmaPylT_EF1_FLAG-MmaPylRS | addgene full sequence | sequence record 348040 | Addgene NGS Result
ACTCTTCCTTTTTCAATATTATTGAAGCATTTATCAGGGTTATTGTCTCATGAGCGGATACATATTTGAA
TGTATTTAGAAAAATAAACAAATAGGGGTTCCGCGCACATTTCCCCGAAAAGTGCCACCTAAATTGTAAG
CGTTAATATTTTGTTAAAATTCGCGTTAAATTTTTGTTAAATCAGCTCATTTTTTAACCAATAGGCCGAA
ATCGGCAAAATCCCTTATAAATCAAAAGAATAGACCGAGATAGGGT
[37 nt withheld, positions 257-293]
AAAGAACGTGGACTCCAACGTCAAAGG
[49 nt withheld, positions 321-369]
T
[91 nt withheld, positions 371-461]
G
[124 nt withheld, positions 463-586]
CCCATTCGCCATTCAGGCTGCGCAACTGTTGGGAAGGGCGATCGGTGCGGGCCTCTTCGCTATTACGCCA
GCTGGCGAAAGGGGGATGTGCTGCAAGGCGATTAAGTTGGGTAACGCCAGGGTTTTCCCAGTCACGACGT
TGTAAAACGACGGCCAGTGAGCGCGCCTCGTTCATTCACGTTTTTGAACCCGTGGAGGACGGGCAGACTC
GCGGTGCAAATGTGTTTTACAGCGTGATGGAGCAGATGAAGATGCTCGACACGCTGCAGAACACGCAGCT
AGATTAACCCTAGAAAGATAATCATATTGTGACGTACGTTAAAGATAATCATGTGTAAAATTGACGCATG
TGTTTTATCGGTCTGTATATCGAGGTTTATTTATTAATTTGAATAGATATTAAGTTTTATTATATTTACA
CTTACATACTAATAATAAATTCAACAAACAATTTATTTATGTTTATTTATTTATTAAAAAAAACAAAAAC
TCAAAATTTCTTCTATAAAGTAACAAAACTTTTATGAGGGACAGCCCCCCCCCAAAGCCCCCAGGGATGT
AATTACGTCCCTCCCCCGCTAGGGGGCAGCAGCGAGCCGCCCGGGGCTCCGCTCCGGTCCGGCGCTCCCC
CCGCATCCCCGAGCCGGCAGCGTGCGGGGACAGCCCGGGCACGGGGAAGGTGGCACGGGATCGCTTTCCT
CTGAACGCTTCTCGCTGCTCTTTGAGCCTGCAGACACCTGGGGGGATACGGGGAAAAGGCCTCCACGGCC
ACTAGGAAAAACCGCACTTGTCCGGAAACCCCGGGAATCTAACCCGGCTGAACGGATTTAGAGTCCGTTC
GATCTACATGATCAGGTTTCCGGTGTTTCGTCCTTTCCACAAGATATATAAAGCCAAGAAATCGAAATAC
TTTCAAGTTACGGTAAGCATATGATAGTCCATTTTAAAACATAATTTTAAAACTGCAAACTACCCAAGAA
ATTATTACTTTCTACGTCACGTATTTTGTACTAATATCTTTGTGTTTACAGTCAAATTAATTCTAATTAT
CTCTCTAACAGCCTTGTATCGTATATGCAAATATGAAGGAATCATGGGAAATAGGCCCTCTTCCTGCCCA
ACTAGGAAAAACCGCACTTGTCCGGAAACCCCGGGAATCTAACCCGGCTGAACGGATTTAGAGTCCGTTC
GATCTACATGATCAGGTTTCCGGTGTTTCGTCCTTTCCACAAGATATATAAAGCCAAGAAATCGAAATAC
TTTCAAGTTACGGTAAGCATATGATAGTCCATTTTAAAACATAATTTTAAAACTGCAAACTACCCAAGAA
ATTATTACTTTCTACGTCACGTATTTTGTACTAATATCTTTGTGTTTACAGTCAAATTAATTCTAATTAT
CTCTCTAACAGCCTTGTATCGTATATGCAAATATGAAGGAATCATGGGAAATAGGCCCTCTTCCTGCCCA
ACTAGGAAAAACCGCACTTGTCCGGAAACCCCGGGAATCTAACCCGGCTGAACGGATTTAGAGTCCGTTC
GATCTACATGATCAGGTTTCCGGTGTTTCGTCCTTTCCACAAGATATATAAAGCCAAGAAATCGAAATAC
TTTCAAGTTACGGTAAGCATATGATAGTCCATTTTAAAACATAATTTTAAAACTGCAAACTACCCAAGAA
ATTATTACTTTCTACGTCACGTATTTTGTACTAATATCTTTGTGTTTACAGTCAAATTAATTCTAATTAT
CTCTCTAACAGCCTTGTATCGTATATGCAAATATGAAGGAATCATGGGAAATAGGCCCTCTTCCTGCCCA
ACTAGGAAAAACCGCACTTGTCCGGAAACCCCGGGAATCTAACCCGGCTGAACGGATTTAGAGTCCGTTC
GATCTACATGATCAGGTTTCCGGTGTTTCGTCCTTTCCACAAGATATATAAAGCCAAGAAATCGAAATAC
TTTCAAGTTACGGTAAGCATATGATAGTCCATTTTAAAACATAATTTTAAAACTGCAAACTACCCAAGAA
ATTATTACTTTCTACGTCACGTATTTTGTACTAATATCTTTGTGTTTACAGTCAAATTAATTCTAATTAT
CTCTCTAACAGCCTTGTATCGTATATGCAAATATGAAGGAATCATGGGAAATAGGCCCTCTTCCTGCCCA
ACTAGTGAAAAACCGCACTTGTCCGGAAACCCCGGGAATCTAACCCGGCTGAACGGATTTAGAGTCCGTT
CGATCTACATGATCAGGTTTCCGAGGTACCCAGGCGGCGCACAAGCTATATAAACCTGAAGGAAATCTCA
ACTTTACACTTAGGTCAAGTTACTTATCGTACTAGAGCTTCAGCAGGAAATTTAACTAAAATCTAATTTA
ACCAGCATAGCAAATATCATTTATTCCCAAAATGCTAAAGTTTGAGATAAACGGACTTGATTTCCGGCTG
TTTTGACACTATCCAGAATGCCTTGCAGATGGGTGGGGCATGCTAAATACTGCAGGAAAAACCGCACTTG
TCCGGAAACCCCGGGAATCTAACCCGGCTGAACGGATTTAGAGTCCGTTCGATCTACATGATCAGGTTTC
CGAGGTACCCAGGCGGCGCACAAGCTATATAAACCTGAAGGAAATCTCAACTTTACACTTAGGTCAAGTT
ACTTATCGTACTAGAGCTTCAGCAGGAAATTTAACTAAAATCTAATTTAACCAGCATAGCAAATATCATT
TATTCCCAAAATGCTAAAGTTTGAGATAAACGGACTTGATTTCCGGCTGTTTTGACACTATCCAGAATGC
CTTGCAGATGGGTGGGGCATGCTAAATACTGCAGGAAAAACCGCACTTGTCCGGAAACCCCGGGAATCTA
ACCCGGCTGAACGGATTTAGAGTCCGTTCGATCTACATGATCAGGTTTCCGAGGTACCCAGGCGGCGCAC
AAGCTATATAAACCTGAAGGAAATCTCAACTTTACACTTAGGTCAAGTTACTTATCGTACTAGAGCTTCA
GCAGGAAATTTAACTAAAATCTAATTTAACCAGCATAGCAAATATCATTTATTCCCAAAATGCTAAAGTT
TGAGATAAACGGACTTGATTTCCGGCTGTTTTGACACTATCCAGAATGCCTTGCAGATGGGTGGGGCATG
CTAAATACTGCAGGAAAAACCGCACTTGTCCGGAAACCCCGGGAATCTAACCCGGCTGAACGGATTTAGA
GTCCGTTCGATCTACATGATCAGGTTTCCGAGGTACCCAGGCGGCGCACAAGCTATATAAACCTGAAGGA
AATCTCAACTTTACACTTAGGTCAAGTTACTTATCGTACTAGAGCTTCAGCAGGAAATTTAACTAAAATC
TAATTTAACCAGCATAGCAAATATCATTTATTCCCAAAATGCTAAAGTTTGAGATAAACGGACTTGATTT
CCGGCTGTTTTGACACTATCCAGAATGCCTTGCAGATGGGTGGGGCATGCTAAATACTGCAGAACTAGTG
GATCTGCGATCGCTCCGGTGCCCGTCAGTGGGCAGAGCGCACATCGCCCACAGTCCCCGAGAAGTTGGGG
GGAGGGGTCGGCAATTGAACGGGTGCCTAGAGAAGGTGGCGCGGGGTAAACTGGGAAAGTGATGTCGTGT
ACTGGCTCCGCCTTTTTCCCGAGGGTGGGGGAGAACCGTATATAAGTGCAGTAGTCGCCGTGAACGTTCT
TTTTCGCAACGGGTTTGCCGCCAGAACACAGCTGAAGCTTCGAGGGGCTCGCATCTCTCCTTCACGCGCC
CGCCGCCCTACCTGAGGCCGCCATCCACGCCGGTTGAGTCGCGTTCTGCCGCCTCCCGCCTGTGGTGCCT
CCTGAACTGCGTCCGCCGTCTAGGTAAGTTTAAAGCTCAGGTCGAGACCGGGCCTTTGTCCGGCGCTCCC
TTGGAGCCTACCTAGACTCAGCCGGCTCTCCACGCTTTGCCTGACCCTGCTTGCTCAACTCTACGTCTTT
GTTTCGTTTTCTGTTCTGCGCCGTTACAGATCCAAGCTGTGACCGGCGCCTACTCTAGAGCTAGCGTTTA
AACTTAAGAAGCTTGCCACCATGGACTACAAGGACGACGACGACAAGATGGACAAGAAGCCCCTGAACAC
CCTGATCAGCGCCACAGGACTGTGGATGTCCAGAACCGGCACCATCCACAAGATCAAGCACCACGAGGTG
TCCCGGTCCAAAATCTACATCGAGATGGCCTGCGGCGATCACCTGGTCGTCAACAACAGCAGAAGCAGCC
GGACAGCCAGAGCCCTGCGGCACCACAAGTACAGAAAGACCTGCAAGCGGTGCAGAGTGTCCGACGAGGA
CCTGAACAAGTTCCTGACCAAGGCCAACGAGGACCAGACCAGCGTGAAAGTGAAGGTGGTGTCCGCCCCC
ACCCGGACCAAGAAAGCCATGCCCAAGAGCGTGGCCAGAGCCCCCAAGCCCCTGGAAAACACCGAAGCCG
CTCAGGCCCAGCCCAGCGGCAGCAAGTTCAGCCCCGCCATCCCCGTGTCTACCCAGGAAAGCGTCAGCGT
CCCCGCCAGCGTGTCCACCAGCATCTCTAGCATCTCAACCGGCGCCACAGCTTCTGCCCTGGTCAAGGGC
AACACCAACCCCATCACCAGCATGTCTGCCCCTGTGCAGGCCTCTGCCCCAGCCCTGACCAAGTCCCAGA
CCGACCGGCTGGAAGTGCTCCTGAACCCCAAGGACGAGATCAGCCTGAACAGCGGCAAGCCCTTCCGGGA
GCTGGAAAGCGAGCTGCTGAGCCGGCGGAAGAAGGACCTCCAGCAAATCTACGCCGAGGAACGGGAGAAC
TACCTGGGCAAGCTGGAAAGAGAGATCACCCGGTTCTTCGTGGACCGGGGCTTCCTGGAAATCAAGAGCC
CCATCCTGATCCCCCTGGAGTACATCGAGCGGATGGGCATCGACAACGACACCGAGCTGAGCAAGCAGAT
TTTCCGGGTGGACAAGAACTTCTGCCTGCGGCCCATGCTGGCCCCCAACCTGTACAACTACCTGCGGAAA
CTGGATCGCGCTCTGCCCGACCCCATCAAGATTTTCGAGATCGGCCCCTGCTACCGGAAAGAGAGCGACG
GCAAAGAGCACCTGGAAGAGTTTACAATGCTGAACTTTTGCCAGATGGGCAGCGGCTGCACCAGAGAGAA
CCTGGAATCCATCATCACCGACTTTCTGAACCACCTGGGGATCGACTTCAAGATCGTGGGCGACAGCTGC
ATGGTGTACGGCGACACCCTGGACGTGATGCACGGCGACCTGGAACTGTCTAGCGCCGTCGTGGGACCCA
TCCCTCTGGACCGGGAGTGGGGCATCGATAAGCCCTGGATCGGAGCCGGCTTCGGCCTGGAACGGCTGCT
GAAAGTCAAGCACGACTTTAAGAACATCAAGCGGGCTGCCAGAAGCGAGAGCTACTACAACGGCATCAGC
ACCAACCTGTGATGAGGATCCGCGGCCGCGCCCCTCTCCCTCCCCCCCCCCTAACGTTACTGGCCGAAGC
CGCTTGGAATAAGGCCGGTGTGCGTTTGTCTATATGTTATTTTCCACCATATTGCCGTCTTTTGGCAATG
TGAGGGCCCGGAAACCTGGCCCTGTCTTCTTGACGAGCATTCCTAGGGGTCTTTCCCCTCTCGCCAAAGG
AATGCAAGGTCTGTTGAATGTCGTGAAGGAAGCAGTTCCTCTGGAAGCTTCTTGAAGACAAACAACGTCT
GTAGCGACCCTTTGCAGGCAGCGGAACCCCCCACCTGGCGACAGGTGCCTCTGCGGCCAAAAGCCACGTG
TATAAGATACACCTGCAAAGGCGGCACAACCCCAGTGCCACGTTGTGAGTTGGATAGTTGTGGAAAGAGT
CAAATGGCTCTCCTCAAGCGTATTCAACAAGGGGCTGAAGGATGCCCAGAAGGTACCCCATTGTATGGGA
TCTGATCTGGGGCCTCGGTGCACATGCTTTACATGTGTTTAGTCGAGGTTAAAAAAACGTCTAGGCCCCC
CGAACCACGGGGACGTGGTTTTCCTTTGAAAAACACGATGATAATATGGCCACAACCATGGCGTCCGGAA
TGACCGAGTACAAGCCCACGGTGCGCCTCGCCACCCGCGACGACGTCCCCAGGGCCGTACGCACCCTCGC
CGCCGCGTTCGCCGACTACCCCGCCACGCGCCACACCGTCGATCCGGACCGCCACATCGAGCGGGTCACC
GAGCTGCAAGAACTCTTCCTCACGCGCGTCGGGCTCGACATCGGCAAGGTGTGGGTCGCGGACGACGGCG
CCGCGGTGGCGGTCTGGACCACGCCGGAGAGCGTCGAAGCGGGGGCGGTGTTCGCCGAGATCGGCCCGCG
CATGGCCGAGTTGAGCGGTTCCCGGCTGGCCGCGCAGCAACAGATGGAAGGCCTCCTGGCGCCGCACCGG
CCCAAGGAGCCCGCGTGGTTCCTGGCCACCGTCGGCGTCTCGCCCGACCACCAGGGCAAGGGTCTGGGCA
GCGCCGTCGTGCTCCCCGGAGTGGAGGCGGCCGAGCGCGCCGGGGTGCCCGCCTTCCTGGAGACCTCCGC
GCCCCGCAACCTCCCCTTCTACGAGCGGCTCGGCTTCACCGTCACCGCCGACGTCGAGGTGCCCGAAGGA
CCGCGCACCTGGTGCATGACCCGCAAGCCCGGTGCCTAGGTCGACAATCAACCTCTGGATTACAAAATTT
GTGAAAGATTGACTGGTATTCTTAACTATGTTGCTCCTTTTACGCTATGTGGATACGCTGCTTTAATGCC
TTTGTATCATGCGTTAACTAAACTTGTTTATTGCAGCTTATAATGGTTACAAATAAAGCAATAGCATCAC
AAATTTCACAAATAAAGCATTTTTTTCACTGCATTCTAGTTGTGGTTTGTCCAAACTCATCAATGTATCT
TATCATGTCTGGAATTGACTCAAATGATGTCAATTAGTCTATCAGAAGCTCATCTGGTCTCCCTTCCGGG
GGACAAGACATCCCTGTTTAATATTTAAACAGCAGTGTTCCCAAACTGGGTTCTTATATCCCTTGCTCTG
GTCAACCAGGTTGCAGGGTTTCCTGTCCTCACAGGAACGAAGTCCCTAAAGAAACAGTGGCAGCCAGGTT
TAGCCCCGGAATTGACTGGATTCCTTTTTTAGGGCCCATTGGTATGGCTTTTTCCCCGTATCCCCCCAGG
TGTCTGCAGGCTCAAAGAGCAGCGAGAAGCGTTCAGAGGAAAGCGATCCCGTGCCACCTTCCCCGTGCCC
GGGCTGTCCCCGCACGCTGCCGGCTCGGGGATGCGGGGGGAGCGCCGGACCGGAGCGGAGCCCCGGGCGG
CTCGCTGCTGCCCCCTAGCGGGGGAGGGACGTAATTACATCCCTGGGGGCTTTGGGGGGGGGCTGTCCCT
GATATCTATAACAAGAAAATATATATATAATAAGTTATCACGTAAGTAGAACATGAAATAACAATATAAT
TATCGTATGAGTTAAATCTTAAAAGTCACGTAAAAGATAATCATGCGTCATTTTGACTCACGCGGTCGTT
ATAGTTCAAAATCAGTGACACTTACCGCATTGACAAGCACGCCTCACGGGAGCTCCAAGCGGCGACTGAG
ATGTCCTAAATGCACAGCGACGGATTCGCGCTATTTAGAAAGAGAGAGCAATATTTCAAGAATGCATGCG
TCAATTTTACGCAGACTATCTTTCTAGGGTTAATCTAGCTGCATCAGGATCATATCGTCGGGTCTTTTTT
CCGGCTCAGTCATCGCCCAAGCTGGCGCTATCTGGGCATCGGGGAGGAAGAAGCCCGTGCCTTTTCCCGC
GAGGTTGAAGCGGCATGGAAAGAGTTTGCCGAGGATGACTGCTGCTGCATTGACGTTGAGCGAAAACGCA
CGTTTACCATGATGATTCGGGAAGGTGTGGCCATGCACGCCTTTAACGGTGAACTGTTCGTTCAGGCCAC
CTGGGATACCAGTTCGTCGCGGCTTTTCCGGACACAGTTCCGGATGGTCAGCCCGAAGCGCATCAGCAAC
CCGAACAATACCGGCGACAGCCGGAACTGCCGTGCCGGTGTGCAGATTAATGACAGCGGTGCGGCGCTGG
GATATTACGTCAGCGAGGACGGGTATCCTGGCTGGATGCCGCAGAAATGGACATGGATACCCCGTGAGTT
ACCCGGCGGGCGCGCTTGGCGTAATCATGGTCATAGCTGTTTCCTGTGTGAAATTGTTATCCGCTCACAA
TTCCACACAACATACGAGCCGGAAGCATAAAGTGTAAAGCCTGGGGTGCCTAATGAGTGAGCTAACTCAC
ATTAATTGCGTTGCGCTCACTGCCCGCTTTCCAGTCGGGAAACCTGTCGTGCCAGCTGCATTAATGAATC
GGCCAACGCGCGGGGAGAGGCGGTTTGCGTATTGGGCGCTCTTCCGCTTCCTCGCTCACTGACTCGCTGC
GCTCGGTCGTTCGGCTGCGGCGAGCGGTATCAGCTCACTCAAAGGCGGTAATACGGTTATCCACAGAATC
AGGGGATAACGCAGGAAAGAACATGTGAGCAAAAGGCCAGCAAAAGGCCAGGAACCGTAAAAAGGCCGCG
TTGCTGGCGTTTTTCCATAGGCTCCGCCCCCCTGACGAGCATCACAAAAATCGACGCTCAAGTCAGAGGT
GGCGAAACCCGACAGGACTATAAAGATACCAGGCGTTTCCCCCTGGAAGCTCCCTCGTGCGCTCTCCTGT
TCCGACCCTGCCGCTTACCGGATACCTGTCCGCCTTTCTCCCTTCGGGAAGCGTGGCGCTTTCTCATAGC
TCACGCTGTAGGTATCTCAGTTCGGTGTAGGTCGTTCGCTCCAAGCTGGGCTGTGTGCACGAACCCCCCG
TTCAGCCCGACCGCTGCGCCTTATCCGGTAACTATCGTCTTGAGTCCAACCCGGTAAGACACGACTTATC
GCCACTGGCAGCAGCCACTGGTAACAGGATTAGCAGAGCGAGGTATGTAGGCGGTGCTACAGAGTTCTTG
AAGTGGTGGCCTAACTACGGCTACACTAGAAGAACAGTATTTGGTATCTGCGCTCTGCTGAAGCCAGTTA
CCTTCGGAAAAAGAGTTGGTAGCTCTTGATCCGGCAAACAAACCACCGCTGGTAGCGGTGGTTTTTTTGT
TTGCAAGCAGCAGATTACGCGCAGAAAAAAAGGATCTCAAGAAGATCCTTTGATCTTTTCTACGGGGTCT
GACGCTCAGTGGAACGAAAACTCACGTTAAGGGATTTTGGTCATGAGATTATCAAAAAGGATCTTCACCT
AGATCCTTTTAAATTAAAAATGAAGTTTTAAATCAATCTAAAGTATATATGAGTAAACTTGGTCTGACAG
TTACCAATGCTTAATCAGTGAGGCACCTATCTCAGCGATCTGTCTATTTCGTTCATCCATAGTTGCCTGA
CTCCCCGTCGTGTAGATAACTACGATACGGGAGGGCTTACCATCTGGCCCCAGTGCTGCAATGATACCGC
GAGACCCACGCTCACCGGCTCCAGATTTATCAGCAATAAACCAGCCAGCCGGAAGGGCCGAGCGCAGAAG
TGGTCCTGCAACTTTATCCGCCTCCATCCAGTCTATTAATTGTTGCCGGGAAGCTAGAGTAAGTAGTTCG
CCAGTTAATAGTTTGCGCAACGTTGTTGCCATTGCTACAGGCATCGTGGTGTCACGCTCGTCGTTTGGTA
TGGCTTCATTCAGCTCCGGTTCCCAACGATCAAGGCGAGTTACATGATCCCCCATGTTGTGCAAAAAAGC
GGTTAGCTCCTTCGGTCCTCCGATCGTTGTCAGAAGTAAGTTGGCCGCAGTGTTATCACTCATGGTTATG
GCAGCACTGCATAATTCTCTTACTGTCATGCCATCCGTAAGATGCTTTTCTGTGACTGGTGAGTACTCAA
CCAAGTCATTCTGAGAATAGTGTATGCGGCGACCGAGTTGCTCTTGCCCGGCGTCAATACGGGATAATAC
CGCGCCACATAGCAGAACTTTAAAAGTGCTCATCATTGGAAAACGTTCTTCGGGGCGAAAACTCTCAAGG
ATCTTACCGCTGTTGAGATCCAGTTCGATGTAACCCACTCGTGCACCCAACTGATCTTCAGCATCTTTTA
CTTTCACCAGCGTTTCTGGGTGAGCAAAAACAGGAAGGCAAAATGCCGCAAAAAAGGGAATAAGGGCGAC
ACGGAAATGTTGAATACTCAT
